Addgene plasmid #107158: MBP-rPKM2 WT
Purpose: MBP-rPKM2 WT for production and purification of rat PKM2 WT
Depositing lab: Jesse Rinehart. Depositing organization: Yale University. Publication: Distinct Hepatic PKA and CDK Signaling Pathways Control Activity-Independent Pyruvate Kinase Phosphorylation and Hepatic Glucose Production. Gassaway BM, Cardone RL, Padyana AK, Petersen MC, Judd ET, Hayes S, Tong S, Barber KW, Apostolidi M, Abulizi A, Sheetz JB, Kshitiz, Aerni HR, Gross S, Kung C, Samuel VT, Shulman GI, Kibbey RG, Rinehart J. Cell Rep. 2019 Dec 10;29(11):3394-3404.e9. doi: 10.1016/j.celrep.2019.11.009. PubMed 31825824.
Backbone
  Vector backbone: PCRT7
  Backbone size w/o insert (bp): 4467
  Total vector size (bp): 7277
  Vector type: Bacterial Expression
Growth in bacteria
  Bacterial resistance: Ampicillin, 100 μg/mL
  Growth temperature: 37°C
  Growth strain: DH5alpha
  Copy number: High Copy
Gene/Insert
  Gene/Insert name: MBP-tagged rat pyruvate kinase M2 isoform (alt name: PKM, rPKM2)
  Species: R. norvegicus (rat)
  Insert size (bp): 2810
  Entrez Gene: Pkm (a.k.a. PK, PKM12, Pk3, Pkm2)
  Promoter: PBAD
  Tag / fusion protein: C-term 6-his; N-term MBP
  Cloning method: Restriction Enzyme; 5′ cloning site NdeI (not destroyed); 3′ cloning site SacI (not destroyed)
  Sequencing primers: 5′ CCTACCTGACGCTTTTTATCGCAACTC
Terms and licenses: Academic/Nonprofit Terms; Industry Terms: Not Available to Industry
How to cite: MBP-rPKM2 WT was a gift from Jesse Rinehart (Addgene plasmid # 107158 ; http://n2t.net/addgene:107158 ; RRID:Addgene_107158)
