[The description below was written by a language model from this plasmid's Addgene catalogue record and pLannotate feature annotations shown in this document.]
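Description:
MBP-rPKM2 WT is a bacterial expression plasmid built on the PCRT7 backbone for producing and purifying wild-type rat pyruvate kinase M2 (Pkm) in E. coli. It is about 7.3 kb and is propagated as a high-copy plasmid through a ColE1/pUC-type origin, with selection by ampicillin via the β-lactamase gene and its own promoter. An f1 phage origin is also present, a common backbone remnant that permits single-stranded DNA production.

Despite the T7-style backbone name, expression is driven by the arabinose-inducible araBAD (PBAD) promoter. The divergently transcribed araC regulator is carried on the same plasmid, so transcription is repressed in the absence of L-arabinose and activated when it is added. The open reading frame begins with E. coli maltose-binding protein lacking its signal sequence, so the fusion stays in the cytosol. This is followed by the PKM2 coding sequence, cloned between NdeI and SacI sites. The automated annotation matched this region to the mouse orthologue, but the catalogue record identifies it as rat. The record also lists a C-terminal 6×His tag, which is not separately annotated in the feature table. MBP typically improves solubility and allows amylose affinity capture, while the His tag allows metal-affinity purification, giving two orthogonal handles. The record does not state whether a protease cleavage site lies in the short linker between MBP and PKM2.

Downstream, rrnB T1 and T2 terminators (with adjacent 5S rRNA sequence) end transcription. A T7 terminator and small lacZα and gene 10-derived fragments are vestiges of the parent vector. The associated publication concerns pyruvate kinase phosphorylation in hepatic signalling, consistent with use of the recombinant wild-type enzyme in biochemical studies.
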