Features (pLannotate 1.2.2; 16 found; start..end, strand, type, name):
     14..129     -  ncRNA          5S rRNA: Accession: RF00001 - 5S ribosomal RNA
    229..1107    -  CDS            araC: L-arabinose regulatory protein; araC
   1134..1418    +  promoter       araBAD promoter: araBAD; promoter of the L-arabinose operon of E. coli; the araC regulatory gene is transcribed in the opposite direction (Guzman et al., 1995)
   1452..2552    +  CDS            MBP: maltose binding protein from E. coli; malE (mutated); This version of the gene does not encode a signal sequence, so MBP will remain in the cytosol.
   2616..4208    +  CDS            Pkm: KPYM_MOUSE - Also known as Pk3, Pkm2, Pykm. Experimental evidence at protein level: Swiss-Prot protein existence level 1. Glycolytic enzyme that catalyzes the transfer of a phosphoryl group from phosphoenolpyruvate (PEP) to ADP, generating ATP (By similarity). The ratio between the highly active tetrameric form and nearly inactive dimeric form determines whether glucose carbons are channeled to biosynthetic processes or used for glycolytic ATP production (By similarity). The transition between the 2 forms contributes to the control of glycolysis and is important for tumor cell proliferation an
   4325..4440    +  ncRNA          5S rRNA: Accession: RF00001 - 5S ribosomal RNA
   4444..4530    +  terminator     rrnB T1 terminator: Escherichia coli rrnB; transcription terminator T1 from the E. coli rrnB gene
   4622..4649    +  terminator     rrnB T2 terminator: transcription terminator T2 from the E. coli rrnB gene
   4682..4731    +  CDS            SET1 (fragment): solubility-enhancement tag derived from T7 phage gene 10B
   4739..4786    +  terminator     T7 terminator: transcription terminator for bacteriophage T7 RNA polymerase
   4812..4878    +  CDS            lacZα (fragment): LacZα fragment of β-galactosidase; lacZ fragment
   4883..5311    +  rep_origin     f1 ori (sequence partly withheld): f1 bacteriophage origin of replication; arrow indicates direction of (+) strand synthesis
   5364..5468    +  promoter       AmpR promoter: bla
   5469..6329    +  CDS            AmpR: β-lactamase; bla; confers resistance to ampicillin, carbenicillin, and related antibiotics
   6500..7088    +  rep_origin     ori: high-copy-number ColE1/pMB1/pBR322/pUC origin of replication
   7275..12      -  terminator     rrnB T1 terminator (fragment) (across the origin): transcription terminator T1 from the E. coli rrnB gene
>Addgene plasmid #107158 | MBP-rPKM2 WT | addgene full sequence | sequence record 204886 | Addgene NGS Result
TCGTTTTATTTGATGCCTGGCAGTTCCCTACTCTCGCATGGGGAGACCCCACACTACCATCGGCGCTACG
GCGTTTCACTTCTGAGTTCGGCATGGGGTCAGGTGGGACCACCGCGCTACTGCCGCCAGGCATCTAGCTG
CATAATGTGCCTGTCAAATGGACGAAGCAGGGATTCTGCAAACCCTATGCTACTCCGTCAAGCCGTCAAT
TGTCTGATTCGTTACCAATTATGACAACTTGACGGCTACATCATTCACTTTTTCTTCACAACCGGCACGG
AACTCGCTCGGGCTGGCCCCGGTGCATTTTTTAAATACCCGCGAGAAATAGAGTTGATCGTCAAAACCAA
CATTGCGACCGACGGTGGCGATAGGCATCCGGGTGGTGCTCAAAAGCAGCTTCGCCTGGCTGATACGTTG
GTCCTCGCGCCAGCTTAAGACGCTAATCCCTAACTGCTGGCGGAAAAGATGTGACAGACGCGACGGCGAC
AAGCAAACATGCTGTGCGACGCTGGCGATATCAAAATTGCTGTCTGCCAGGTGATCGCTGATGTACTGAC
AAGCCTCGCGTACCCGATTATCCATCGGTGGATGGAGCGACTCGTTAATCGCTTCCATGCGCCGCAGTAA
CAATTGCTCAAGCAGATTTATCGCCAGCAGCTCCGAATAGCGCCCTTCCCCTTGCCCGGCGTTAATGATT
TGCCCAAACAGGTCGCTGAAATGCGGCTGGTGCGCTTCATCCGGGCGAAAGAACCCCGTATTGGCAAATA
TTGACGGCCAGTTAAGCCATTCATGCCAGTAGGCGCGCGGACGAAAGTAAACCCACTGGTGATACCATTC
GCGAGCCTCCGGATGACGACCGTAGTGATGAATCTCTCCTGGCGGGAACAGCAAAATATCACCCGGTCGG
CAAACAAATTCTCGTCCCTGATTTTTCACCACCCCCTGACCGCGAATGGTGAGATTGAGAATATAACCTT
TCATTCCCAGCGGTCGGTCGATAAAAAAATCGAGATAACCGTTGGCCTCAATCGGCGTTAAACCCGCCAC
CAGATGGGCATTAAACGAGTATCCCGGCAGCAGGGGATCATTTTGCGCTTCAGCCATACTTTTCATACTC
CCGCCATTCAGAGAAGAAACCAATTGTCCATATTGCATCAGACATTGCCGTCACTGCGTCTTTTACTGGC
TCTTCTCGCTAACCAAACCGGTAACCCCGCTTATTAAAAGCATTCTGTAACAAAGCGGGACCAAAGCCAT
GACAAAAACGCGTAACAAAAGTGTCTATAATCACGGCAGAAAAGTCCACATTGATTATTTGCACGGCGTC
ACACTTTGCTATGCCATAGCATTTTTATCCATAAGATTAGCGGATCCTACCTGACGCTTTTTATCGCAAC
TCTCTACTGTTTCTCCATACCCGTTTTTTGGGCTAACAGGAGGAATTACATATGAAAATCGAAGAAGGTA
AACTGGTAATCTGGATTAACGGCGATAAAGGCTATAACGGTCTCGCTGAAGTCGGTAAGAAATTCGAGAA
AGATACCGGAATTAAAGTCACCGTTGAGCATCCGGATAAACTGGAAGAGAAATTCCCACAGGTTGCGGCA
ACTGGCGATGGCCCTGACATTATCTTCTGGGCACACGACCGCTTTGGTGGCTACGCTCAATCTGGCCTGT
TGGCTGAAATCACCCCGGACAAAGCGTTCCAGGACAAGCTGTATCCGTTTACCTGGGATGCCGTACGTTA
CAACGGCAAGCTGATTGCTTACCCGATCGCTGTTGAAGCGTTATCGCTGATTTATAACAAGGATCTGCTG
CCGAACCCGCCAAAAACCTGGGAAGAGATCCCGGCGCTGGATAAAGAACTGAAAGCGAAAGGTAAGAGCG
CGCTGATGTTCAACCTGCAAGAACCGTACTTCACCTGGCCGCTGATTGCTGCTGACGGGGGTTATGCGTT
CAAGTATGAAAACGGCAAGTACGACATTAAAGACGTGGGCGTGGATAACGCTGGCGCGAAAGCGGGTCTG
ACCTTCCTGGTTGACCTGATTAAAAACAAACACATGAATGCAGACACCGATTACTCCATCGCAGAAGCTG
CCTTTAATAAAGGCGAAACAGCGATGACCATCAACGGCCCGTGGGCATGGTCCAACATCGACACCAGCAA
AGTGAATTATGGTGTAACGGTACTGCCGACCTTCAAGGGTCAACCATCCAAACCGTTCGTTGGCGTGCTG
AGCGCAGGTATTAACGCCGCCAGTCCGAACAAAGAGCTGGCAAAAGAGTTCCTCGAAAACTATCTGCTGA
CTGATGAAGGTCTGGAAGCGGTTAATAAAGACAAACCGCTGGGTGCCGTAGCGCTGAAGTCTTACGAGGA
AGAGTTGGCGAAAGATCCACGTATTGCCGCCACTATGGAAAACGCCCAGAAAGGTGAAATCATGCCGAAC
ATCCCGCAGATGTCCGCTTTCTGGTATGCCGTGCGTACTGCGGTGATCAACGCCGCCAGCGGTCGTCAGA
CTGTCGATGAAGCCCTGAAAGACGCGCAGACTAATTCGAGCTCGAACAACAACAACAATAACAATAACAA
CAACCTCGGGATCGAGGGAAGGCATATGCCGAAGCCAGACTCTGAGGCCGGAACAGCCTTCATCCAAACA
CAGCAACTTCATGCTGCTATGGCTGATACTTTCTTAGAACACATGTGTCGTTTGGACATTGACTCCGCGC
CTATCACGGCTCGCAATACCGGAATCATCTGTACGATCGGCCCTGCGAGTCGCTCGGTTGAAATGTTAAA
GGAGATGATTAAGTCGGGCATGAACGTTGCACGTTTAAATTTCTCACATGGTACACACGAATATCACGCA
GAGACGATCAAAAACGTTCGCGCTGCTACGGAGTCCTTTGCATCAGATCCTATCTTATATCGCCCAGTAG
CAGTCGCACTGGATACCAAAGGGCCTGAGATTCGCACCGGGCTGATCAAGGGCTCTGGAACCGCTGAAGT
TGAGCTTAAGAAAGGAGCGACATTAAAAATCACCTTAGACAACGCGTACATGGAGAAATGCGACGAAAAC
ATTTTATGGTTGGACTATAAGAATATCTGTAAAGTTGTTGAGGTAGGTTCGAAGATTTATGTCGACGACG
GCTTAATCTCCCTGCAAGTAAAGGAGAAAGGAGCGGATTATTTAGTAACAGAAGTAGAAAATGGTGGCTC
CCTGGGATCGAAGAAAGGAGTGAATTTGCCAGGCGCGGCGGTTGACCTGCCAGCAGTATCTGAGAAAGAC
ATCCAAGACCTGAAGTTCGGTGTGGAGCAGGACGTAGACATGGTGTTCGCTTCGTTTATTCGTAAAGCGG
CTGATGTCCACGAGGTGCGCAAAGTTCTTGGAGAAAAGGGCAAGAATATTAAAATCATTTCCAAAATCGA
AAATCACGAGGGCGTCCGTCGTTTTGACGAGATTTTGGAAGCTAGCGACGGTATTATGGTGGCTCGTGGC
GACCTGGGAATTGAAATTCCCGCCGAGAAGGTCTTCCTGGCGCAGAAGATGATGATCGGGCGCTGCAACC
GCGCGGGGAAGCCGGTAATTTGTGCGACCCAAATGCTTGAGAGTATGATTAAGAAACCGCGTCCAACGCG
TGCTGAGGGTAGCGATGTTGCTAATGCAGTATTAGACGGTGCCGACTGTATTATGTTAAGTGGTGAGACT
GCTAAAGGGGATTATCCCCTTGAAGCTGTACGCATGCAGCATTTAATTGCTCGCGAGGCAGAGGCAGCAA
TCTACCACCTTCAATTGTTTGAGGAACTGCGCCGCCTTGCGCCCATCACAAGTGACCCTACCGAAGCTGC
TGCGGTGGGAGCAGTTGAGGCGAGTTTTAAATGCTGTTCTGGCGCCATCATCGTACTTACTAAGAGCGGT
CGCTCCGCACACCAGGTTGCGCGCTATCGTCCCCGTGCACCCATCATTGCAGTAACACGTAATCCCCAGA
CAGCTCGCCAAGCACATCTGTATCGCGGCATCTTTCCCGTCTTGTGTAAAGATGCGGTACTTGACGCCTG
GGCTGAAGATGTTGACCTTCGCGTAAACTTGGCTATGAATGTCGGAAAAGCCCGTGGGTTCTTCAAAAAG
GGGGACGTAGTCATCGTTCTTACGGGCTGGCGTCCCGGTTCTGGGTTTACCAATACAATGCGCGTAGTCC
CGGTCCCACACCACCATCACCACCACTAAGCTTGAGCTCTTGGCTGTTTTGGCGGATGAGAGAAGATTTT
CAGCCTGATACAGATTAAATCAGAACGCAGAAGCGGTCTGATAAAACAGAATTTGCCTGGCGGCAGTAGC
GCGGTGGTCCCACCTGACCCCATGCCGAACTCAGAAGTGAAACGCCGTAGCGCCGATGGTAGTGTGGGGT
CTCCCCATGCGAGAGTAGGGAACTGCCAGGCATCAAATAAAACGAAAGGCTCAGTCGAAAGACTGGGCCT
TTCGTTTTATCTGTTGTTTGTCGGTGAACGCTCTCCTGAGTAGGACAAATCCGCCGGGAGCGGATTTGAA
CGTTGCGAAGCAACGGCCCGGAGGGTGGCGGGCAGGACGCCCGCCATAAACTGCCAGGCATCAAATTAAG
CAGAAGGCCATCCTGACGGATGGCCTTTTTGCGTTTCTACAAACTCCTCGAGCTTGATCCGGCTGCTAAC
AAAGCCCGAAAGGAAGCTGAGTTGGCTGCTGCCACCGCTGAGCAATAACTAGCATAACCCCTTGGGGCCT
CTAAACGGGTCTTGAGGGGTTTTTTGCTGAAAGGAGGAACTATATCCGGATCTGGCGTAATAGCGAAGAG
GCCCGCACCGATCGCCCTTCCCAACAGTTGCGCAGCCTGAATGGCGAATGGG
[124 nt withheld, positions 4883-5006]
C
[91 nt withheld, positions 5008-5098]
A
[49 nt withheld, positions 5100-5148]
CCTTTGACGTTGGAGTCCACGTTCTTT
[37 nt withheld, positions 5176-5212]
ACCCTATCTCGGTCTATTCTTTTGATTTATAAGGGATTTTGCCGATTTCGGCCTATTGGTTAAAAAATGA
GCTGATTTAACAAAAATTTAACGCGAATTTTAACAAAATATTAACGCTTACAATTTAGGTGGCACTTTTC
GGGGAAATGTGCGCGGAACCCCTATTTGTTTATTTTTCTAAATACATTCAAATATGTATCCGCTCATGAG
ACAATAACCCTGATAAATGCTTCAATAATATTGAAAAAGGAAGAGTATGAGTATTCAACATTTCCGTGTC
GCCCTTATTCCCTTTTTTGCGGCATTTTGCCTTCCTGTTTTTGCTCACCCAGAAACGCTGGTGAAAGTAA
AAGATGCTGAAGATCAGTTGGGTGCACGAGTGGGTTACATCGAACTGGATCTCAACAGCGGTAAGATCCT
TGAGAGTTTTCGCCCCGAAGAACGTTTTCCAATGATGAGCACTTTTAAAGTTCTGCTATGTGGCGCGGTA
TTATCCCGTATTGACGCCGGGCAAGAGCAACTCGGTCGCCGCATACACTATTCTCAGAATGACTTGGTTG
AGTACTCACCAGTCACAGAAAAGCATCTTACGGATGGCATGACAGTAAGAGAATTATGCAGTGCTGCCAT
AACCATGAGTGATAACACTGCGGCCAACTTACTTCTGACAACGATCGGAGGACCGAAGGAGCTAACCGCT
TTTTTGCACAACATGGGGGATCATGTAACTCGCCTTGATCGTTGGGAACCGGAGCTGAATGAAGCCATAC
CAAACGACGAGCGTGACACCACGATGCCTGTAGCAATGGCAACAACGTTGCGCAAACTATTAACTGGCGA
ACTACTTACTCTAGCTTCCCGGCAACAATTAATAGACTGGATGGAGGCGGATAAAGTTGCAGGACCACTT
CTGCGCTCGGCCCTTCCGGCTGGCTGGTTTATTGCTGATAAATCTGGAGCCGGTGAGCGTGGGTCTCGCG
GTATCATTGCAGCACTGGGGCCAGATGGTAAGCCCTCCCGTATCGTAGTTATCTACACGACGGGGAGTCA
GGCAACTATGGATGAACGAAATAGACAGATCGCTGAGATAGGTGCCTCACTGATTAAGCATTGGTAACTG
TCAGACCAAGTTTACTCATATATACTTTAGATTGATTTAAAACTTCATTTTTAATTTAAAAGGATCTAGG
TGAAGATCCTTTTTGATAATCTCATGACCAAAATCCCTTAACGTGAGTTTTCGTTCCACTGAGCGTCAGA
CCCCGTAGAAAAGATCAAAGGATCTTCTTGAGATCCTTTTTTTCTGCGCGTAATCTGCTGCTTGCAAACA
AAAAAACCACCGCTACCAGCGGTGGTTTGTTTGCCGGATCAAGAGCTACCAACTCTTTTTCCGAAGGTAA
CTGGCTTCAGCAGAGCGCAGATACCAAATACTGTTCTTCTAGTGTAGCCGTAGTTAGGCCACCACTTCAA
GAACTCTGTAGCACCGCCTACATACCTCGCTCTGCTAATCCTGTTACCAGTGGCTGCTGCCAGTGGCGAT
AAGTCGTGTCTTACCGGGTTGGACTCAAGACGATAGTTACCGGATAAGGCGCAGCGGTCGGGCTGAACGG
GGGGTTCGTGCACACAGCCCAGCTTGGAGCGAACGACCTACACCGAACTGAGATACCTACAGCGTGAGCT
ATGAGAAAGCGCCACGCTTCCCGAAGGGAGAAAGGCGGACAGGTATCCGGTAAGCGGCAGGGTCGGAACA
GGAGAGCGCACGAGGGAGCTTCCAGGGGGAAACGCCTGGTATCTTTATAGTCCTGTCGGGTTTCGCCACC
TCTGACTTGAGCGTCGATTTTTGTGATGCTCGTCAGGGGGGCGGAGCCTATGGAAAAACGCCAGCAACGC
GGCCTTTTTACGGTTCCTGGCCTTTTGCTGGCCTTTTGCTCACATGTTCTTTCCTGCGTTATCCCCTGAT
TCTGTGGATAACCGTATTACCGCCTTTGAGTGAGCTGATACCGCTCGCCGCAGCCGAACGACCGAGCGCA
GCGAGTCAGTGAGCGAGGAAGCCAAAGGGCCCAAGGCCCAGTCTTTCGACTGAGCCTT
